>Addgene plasmid #48515 | pFUSB4_GCAT | depositor full sequence | sequence record 70215 | Full Sequence
ATGTTTTCCCAGTCACGACGTTGTAAAACGACGGCCAGTCTTAAGCGTCTCATGGCCTGACCCCGGACCA
AGTGGTGGCCTATCGCCAGCAACAATGGCGGCAAGCAAGCGCTCGAAACGGTGCAGCGGCTGTTGCCGGT
GCTGTGCCAGGACCATGGCCTGACTCCGGACCAAGTGGTGGCTATCGCCAGCCACGATGGCGGCAAGCAA
GCGCTCGAAACGGTGCAGCGGCTGTTGCCGGTGCTGTGCCAGGACCATGGCCTGACCCCGGACCAAGTGG
TGGCTATCGCCAGCAACATTGGCGGCAAGCAAGCGCTCGAAACGGTGCAGCGGCTGTTGCCGGTGCTGTG
CCAGGACCATGGCCTGACCCCGGACCAAGTGGTGGCTATCGCCAGCAACGGTGGCGGCAAGCAAGCGCTC
GAAACGGTGCAGCGGCTGTTGCCGGTGCTGTGCCAGGACCATGGCCTGACCCCGGACCAAGTGGTGGCTA
TCGAGACGTCTAGACCAGCCAGGACAGAAATGCCTCGACTTCGCTGCTACCCAAGGTTGCCGGGTGACGC
ACACCGTGGAAACGGATGAAGGCACGAACCCAGTGGACATAAGCCTGTTCGGTTCGTAAGCTGTAATGCA
AGTAGCGTATGCGCTCACGCAACTGGTCCAGAACCTTGACCGAACGCAGCGGTGGTAACGGCGCAGTGGC
GGTTTTCATGGCTTGTTATGACTGTTTTTTTGGGGTACAGTCTATGCCTCGGGCATCCAAGCAGCAAGCG
CGTTACGCCGTGGGTCGATGTTTGATGTTATGGAGCAGCAACGATGTTACGCAGCAGGGCAGTCGCCCTA
AAACAAAGTTAAACATTATGAGGGAAGCGGTGATCGCCGAAGTATCGACTCAACTATCAGAGGTAGTTGG
CGTCATCGAGCGCCATCTCGAACCGACGTTGCTGGCCGTACATTTGTACGGCTCCGCAGTGGATGGCGGC
CTGAAGCCACACAGTGATATTGATTTGCTGGTTACGGTGACCGTAAGGCTTGATGAAACAACGCGGCGAG
CTTTGATCAACGACCTTTTGGAAACTTCGGCTTCCCCTGGAGAGAGCGAGATTCTCCGCGCTGTAGAAGT
CACCATTGTTGTGCACGACGACATCATTCCGTGGCGTTATCCAGCTAAGCGCGAACTGCAATTTGGAGAA
TGGCAGCGCAATGACATTCTTGCAGGTATCTTCGAGCCAGCCACGATCGACATTGATCTGGCTATCTTGC
TGACAAAAGCAAGAGAACATAGCGTTGCCTTGGTAGGTCCAGCGGCGGAGGAACTCTTTGATCCGGTTCC
TGAACAGGATCTATTTGAGGCGCTAAATGAAACCTTAACGCTATGGAACTCGCCGCCCGACTGGGCTGGC
GATGAGCGAAATGTAGTGCTTACGTTGTCCCGCATTTGGTACAGCGCAGTAACCGGCAAAATCGCGCCGA
AGGATGTCGCTGCCGACTGGGCAATGGAGCGCCTGCCGGCCCAGTATCAGCCCGTCATACTTGAAGCTAG
ACAGGCTTATCTTGGACAAGAAGAAGATCGCTTGGCCTCGCGCGCAGATCAGTTGGAAGAATTTGTCCAC
TACGTGAAAGGCGAGATCACCAAGGTAGTCGGCAAATAACCCTCGAGCCACCCATGACCAAAATCCCTTA
ACGTGAGTTACGCGTCGTTCCACTGAGCGTCAGACCCCGTAGAAAAGATCAAAGGATCTTCTTGAGATCC
TTTTTTTCTGCGCGTAATCTGCTGCTTGCAAACAAAAAAACCACCGCTACCAGCGGTGGTTTGTTTGCCG
GATCAAGAGCTACCAACTCTTTTTCCGAAGGTAACTGGCTTCAGCAGAGCGCAGATACCAAATACTGTCC
TTCTAGTGTAGCCGTAGTTAGGCCACCACTTCAAGAACTCTGTAGCACCGCCTACATACCTCGCTCTGCT
AATCCTGTTACCAGTGGCTGCTGCCAGTGGCGATAAGTCGTGTCTTACCGGGTTGGACTCAAGACGATAG
TTACCGGATAAGGCGCAGCGGTCGGGCTGAACGGGGGGTTCGTGCACACAGCCCAGCTTGGAGCGAACGA
CCTACACCGAACTGAGATACCTACAGCGTGAGCATTGAGAAAGCGCCACGCTTCCCGAAGGGAGAAAGGC
GGACAGGTATCCGGTAAGCGGCAGGGTCGGAACAGGAGAGCGCACGAGGGAGCTTCCAGGGGGAAACGCC
TGGTATCTTTATAGTCCTGTCGGGTTTCGCCACCTCTGACTTGAGCGTCGATTTTTGTGATGCTCGTCAG
GGGGGCGGAGCCTATGGAAAAACGCCAGCAACGCGGCCTTTTTACGGTTCCTGGCCTTTTGCTGGCCTTT
TGCTCACATGTTCTTTCCTGCGTTATCCCCTGATTCTGTGGATAACCGTATTACCGCCTTTGAGTGAGCT
GATACCGCTCGCCGCAGCCGAACGACCGAGCGCAGCGAGTCAGTGAGCGAGGAAGCGGAAGAGCGCCCAA
TACGCAAACCGCCTCTCCCCGCGCGTTGGCCGATTCATTAATGCAGCTGGCACGACAGGTTTCCCGACTG
GAAAGCGGGCAGTGAGCGCAACGCAATTAATACGCGTACCGCTAGCCAGGAAGAGTTTGTAGAAACGCAA
AAAGGCCATCCGTCAGGATGGCCTTCTGCTTAGTTTGATGCCTGGCAGTTTATGGCGGGCGTCCTGCCCG
CCACCCTCCGGGCCGTTGCTTCACAACGTTCAAATCCGCTCCCGGCGGATTTGTCCTACTCAGGAGAGCG
TTCACCGACAAACAACAGATAAAACGAAAGGCCCAGTCTTCCGACTGAGCCTTTCGTTTTATTTGATGCC
TGGCAGTTCCCTACTCTCGCGTTAACGCTAGCATGG
Features (pLannotate 1.2.2; 8 found; start..end, strand, type, name):
      3..39      -  CDS            lacZα (fragment): LacZα fragment of β-galactosidase; lacZ fragment
    596..619     +  promoter       Pc promoter (fragment): intI1 (promoter lies within the coding sequence); class 1 integron promoter
    795..851     +  CDS            GmR (fragment): gentamycin acetyltransferase; aacC1; confers resistance to gentamycin
    858..1649    +  CDS            SmR: aminoglycoside adenylyltransferase (Murphy, 1985); aadA; confers resistance to spectinomycin and streptomycin
   1742..2330    +  rep_origin     ori: high-copy-number ColE1/pMB1/pBR322/pUC origin of replication
   2513..2605    +  CDS            lacI (fragment): lac repressor; lacI; The lac repressor binds to the lac operator to inhibit transcription in E. coli. This inhibition can be relieved by adding lactose or isopropyl-β-D-thiogalactopyranoside (IPTG).
   2660..2687    -  terminator     rrnB T2 terminator: transcription terminator T2 from the E. coli rrnB gene
   2819..2862    +  terminator     rrnB T1 terminator: Escherichia coli rrnB; transcription terminator T1 from the E. coli rrnB gene
