[The description below was written by a language model from this plasmid's Addgene catalogue record and pLannotate feature annotations shown in this document.]
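Description:
pFUSB4_GCAT is a small (about 2.9 kb) bacterial intermediate plasmid for Golden Gate TALEN assembly, built on the pFUS_B4 array vector. It carries a pre-assembled synthetic block of four TAL effector repeats with the repeat-variable diresidues NN, HD, NI and NG. Under the standard TALE code these recognise G, C, A and T respectively, which explains the "GCAT" in the name. The depositor notes that the plasmid was made by Golden Gate cloning. The catalogue lists the vector type as mammalian expression/TALEN, but the annotated features show no eukaryotic promoter, polyadenylation signal or nuclease domain. The plasmid therefore appears to be a cloning module rather than an expression construct in its own right.

The plasmid replicates in E. coli from a high-copy ColE1/pUC-type origin and is selected with spectinomycin through the aadA aminoglycoside adenylyltransferase gene (SmR). Short fragments of a class 1 integron Pc promoter and a gentamicin acetyltransferase gene sit upstream of aadA and are probably remnants of the integron-derived resistance cassette. The table also shows only fragments of lacZα and lacI, along with the rrnB T1 and T2 terminators. The residual lacZα piece is consistent with the repeat array having replaced a blue/white screening cassette during assembly. The automated annotation does not call the TAL repeat array itself, so its exact position is not given, although an unannotated stretch lies next to the lacZα remnant.

The associated publication describes a simplified 15-RVD GoldyTALEN design for in vivo genome engineering. Ready-made four-repeat modules like this one would be combined with other repeat arrays and a final half-repeat in a second Golden Gate step, which places them in a TALEN destination backbone and yields complete custom nucleases.
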