Addgene plasmid #48515: pFUSB4_GCAT
Depositing lab: Stephen Ekker. Depositing organization: Mayo Foundation for Medical Education and Research. Publication: High Efficiency In Vivo Genome Engineering with a Simplified 15-RVD GoldyTALEN Design. Ma AC, Lee HB, Clark KJ, Ekker SC. PLoS One. 2013 May 29;8(5):e65259. doi: 10.1371/journal.pone.0065259. Print 2013. PubMed 23734242.
Backbone
  Vector backbone: pFUS_B4
  Vector type: Mammalian Expression, TALEN
Growth in bacteria
  Bacterial resistance: Spectinomycin, 50 μg/mL
  Growth temperature: 37°C
  Growth strain: Top10
  Copy number: Unknown
Gene/Insert
  Gene/Insert name: RVD sequence: NN HD NI NG
  Species: Synthetic
  Cloning method: Unknown
  Sequencing primers: 5′ ttgatgcctggcagttccct; 3′ cgaaccgaacaggcttatgt
Terms and licenses: Academic/Nonprofit Terms; Industry Terms: Not Available to Industry
Depositor comments: Plasmid was created using Golden Gate cloning.
How to cite: pFUSB4_GCAT was a gift from Stephen Ekker (Addgene plasmid # 48515 ; http://n2t.net/addgene:48515 ; RRID:Addgene_48515)
