>Addgene plasmid #48515 | pFUSB4_GCAT | addgene partial sequence | sequence record 70907 | pCR8_F1 5'-ttgatgcctggcagttccct-3'
GTCACGACGTTGTAAAACGACGGCCAGTCTTAAGCGTCTCATGGCCTGACCCCGGACCAAGTGGTGGCTA
TCGCCAGCAACAATGGCGGCAAGCAAGCGCTCGAAACGGTGCAGCGGCTGTTGCCGGTGCTGTGCCAGGA
CCATGGCCTGACTCCGGACCAAGTGGTGGCTATCGCCAGCCACGATGGCGGCAAGCAAGCGCTCGAAACG
GTGCAGCGGCTGTTGCCGGTGCTGTGCCAGGACCATGGCCTGACCCCGGACCAAGTGGTGGCTATCGCCA
GCAACATTGGCGGCAAGCAAGCGCTCGAAACGGTGCAGCGGCTGTTGCCGGTGCTGTGCCAGGACCATGG
CCTGACCCCGGACCAAGTGGTGGCTATCGCCAGCAACGGTGGCGGCAAGCAAGCGCTCGAAACGGTGCAG
CGGCTGTTGCCGGTGCTGTGCCAGGACCATGGCCTGACCCCGGACCAAGTGGTGGCTATCGAGACGTCTA
GACCAGCCAGGACAGAAATGCCTCGACTTCGCTGCTACCCAAGGTTGCCGGGTGACGCACACCGTGGAAA
CGGATGAAGGCACGAACCCAGTGGACATAAGCCTGTTCGGTTCGTAAGCTGTAATGCAAGTAGCGTATGC
GCTCACGCAACTGGTCCAGAACCTTGACCGAACGCAGCGGTGGTAACGGCGCAGTGGCGGTTTTCATGGC
TTGTTATGACTGTTTTTTTGGGGTACAGTCTATGCCTCGGGCATCCAAGCAGCAAGCGCGTTACGCCGTG
GGTCGATGTTTGATGTTATGGAGCAGCAACGATGTTACGCAGCAGG
